>Addgene plasmid #122807 | pAC10087_pLX-NpuDnaE(C)-Blast(59-140)-IRES-mCherry | depositor full sequence | sequence record 234312 | pAC10087_pLX-NpuDnaE(C)-Blast(59-140)-IRES-mCherry sequence 9006 bps
CCCGGGGTTATTAATAGTAATCAATTACGGGGTCATTAGTTCATAGCCCATATATGGAGTTCCGCGTTAC
ATAACTTACGGTAAATGGCCCGCCTGGCTGACCGCCCAACGACCCCCGCCCATTGACGTCAATAATGACG
TATGTTCCCATAGTAACGCCAATAGGGACTTTCCATTGACGTCAATGGGTGGAGTATTTACGGTAAACTG
CCCACTTGGCAGTACATCAAGTGTATCATATGCCAAGTACGCCCCCTATTGACGTCAATGACGGTAAATG
GCCCGCCTGGCATTATGCCCAGTACATGACCTTATGGGACTTTCCTACTTGGCAGTACATCTACGTATTA
GTCATCGCTATTACCATGGTGATGCGGTTTTGGCAGTACATCAATGGGCGTGGATAGCGGTTTGACTCAC
GGGGATTTCCAAGTCTCCACCCCATTGACGTCAATGGGAGTTTGTTTTGGCACCAAAATCAACGGGACTT
TCCAAAATGTCGTAACAACTCCGCCCCATTGACGCAAATGGGCGGTAGGCGTGTACGGTGGGAGGTCTAT
ATAAGCAGAGCTCTCTGGCTAACTGTCGGGATCAACAAGTTTGTACAAAAAAGCAGGCTCCGAATTCACC
GGTGCCGCCACCATGATTAAGATCGCTACGCGGAAGTACCTGGGGAAACAGAACGTCTACGACATAGGTG
TGGAGCGCGATCACAACTTTGCTCTGAAAAATGGATTTATCGCCAGCAACTGTGCAGAAGCCATTGCGAT
TGGTAGTGCAGTTTCGAATGGACAAAAGGATTTTGACACGATTGTAGCTGTTAGACACCCTTATTCTGAC
GAAGTAGATAGAAGTATTCGAGTGGTAAGTCCTTGTGGTATGTGTAGGGAGTTGATTTCAGACTATGCAC
CAGATTGTTTTGTGTTAATAGAAATGAATGGCAAGTTAGTCAAAACTACGATTGAAGAACTCATTCCACT
CAAATATACCCGAAATTAATTAATTAAGAATTCGACCCAGCTTTCTTGTACAAAGTGGTTGGTAAGCCTA
TCCCTAACCCTCTCCTCGGTCTCGATTCTACGTAGTAATGAGCTAGCAGTCTCGAGGTTAACGAATTCCG
CCCCCCCCCTAACGTTACTGGCCGAAGCCGCTTGGAATAAGGCCGGTGTGCGCTTGTCTATATGTTATTT
TCCACCATATTGCCGTCTTTTGGCAATGTGAGGGCCCGGAAACCTGGCCCTGTCTTCTTGACGAGCATTC
CTAGGGGTCTTTCCCCTCTCGCCAAAGGAATGCAAGGTCTGTTGAATGTCGTGAAGGAAGCAGTTCCTCT
GGAAGCTTCTTGAAGACAAACAACGTCTGTAGCGACCCTTTGCAGGCAGCGGAACCCCCCACCTGGCGAC
AGGTGCCCCTGCGGCCAAAAGCCACGTGTATAAGATACACCTGCAAAGGCGGCACAACCCCAGTGCCACG
TTGTGAGTTGGATAGTTGTGGAAAGAGTCAAATGGCTCTCCTCAAGCGTATTCAACAAGGGGCTGAAGGA
TGCCCAGAAGGTACCCCATTGTATGGGATCTGATCTGGGGCCTCGGTGCACATGCTTTACATGTGTTTAG
TCGAGGTTAAAAAAACGTCTAGGCCCCCCGAACCACGGGGACGTGGTTTTCCTTTGAAAAACACGATAAT
ACCATGGTGAGCAAGGGCGAGGAGGATAACATGGCCATCATCAAGGAGTTCATGCGCTTCAAGGTGCACA
TGGAGGGCTCCGTGAACGGCCACGAGTTCGAGATCGAGGGCGAGGGCGAGGGCCGCCCCTACGAGGGCAC
CCAGACCGCCAAGCTGAAGGTGACCAAGGGTGGCCCCCTGCCCTTCGCCTGGGACATCCTGTCCCCTCAG
TTCATGTACGGCTCCAAGGCCTACGTGAAGCACCCCGCCGACATCCCCGACTACTTGAAGCTGTCCTTCC
CCGAGGGCTTCAAGTGGGAGCGCGTGATGAACTTCGAGGACGGCGGCGTGGTGACCGTGACCCAGGACTC
CTCCCTGCAGGACGGCGAGTTCATCTACAAGGTGAAGCTGCGCGGCACCAACTTCCCCTCCGACGGCCCC
GTAATGCAGAAGAAGACCATGGGCTGGGAGGCCTCCTCCGAGCGGATGTACCCCGAGGACGGCGCCCTGA
AGGGCGAGATCAAGCAGAGGCTGAAGCTGAAGGACGGCGGCCACTACGACGCTGAGGTCAAGACCACCTA
CAAGGCCAAGAAGCCCGTGCAGCTGCCCGGCGCCTACAACGTCAACATCAAGTTGGACATCACCTCCCAC
AACGAGGACTACACCATCGTGGAACAGTACGAACGCGCCGAGGGCCGCCACTCCACCGGCGGCATGGACG
AGCTGTACAAGTAACACCGGTGGCGCGTTAAGTCGACAATCAACCTCTGGATTACAAAATTTGTGAAAGA
TTGACTGGTATTCTTAACTATGTTGCTCCTTTTACGCTATGTGGATACGCTGCTTTAATGCCTTTGTATC
ATGCTATTGCTTCCCGTATGGCTTTCATTTTCTCCTCCTTGTATAAATCCTGGTTGCTGTCTCTTTATGA
GGAGTTGTGGCCCGTTGTCAGGCAACGTGGCGTGGTGTGCACTGTGTTTGCTGACGCAACCCCCACTGGT
TGGGGCATTGCCACCACCTGTCAGCTCCTTTCCGGGACTTTCGCTTTCCCCCTCCCTATTGCCACGGCGG
AACTCATCGCCGCCTGCCTTGCCCGCTGCTGGACAGGGGCTCGGCTGTTGGGCACTGACAATTCCGTGGT
GTTGTCGGGGAAATCATCGTCCTTTCCTTGGCTGCTCGCCTGTGTTGCCACCTGGATTCTGCGCGGGACG
TCCTTCTGCTACGTCCCTTCGGCCCTCAATCCAGCGGACCTTCCTTCCCGCGGCCTGCTGCCGGCTCTGC
GGCCTCTTCCGCGTCTTCGCCTTCGCCCTCAGACGAGTCGGATCTCCCTTTGGGCCGCCTCCCCGCGTCG
ACTTTAAGACCAATGACTTACAAGGCAGCTGTAGATCTTAGCCACTTTTTAAAAGAAAAGGGGGGACTGG
AAGGGCTAATTCACTCCCAACGAAGACAAGATCTGCTTTTTGCTTGTACTGGGTCTCTCTGGTTAGACCA
GATCTGAGCCTGGGAGCTCTCTGGCTAACTAGGGAACCCACTGCTTAAGCCTCAATAAAGCTTGCCTTGA
GTGCTTCAAGTAGTGTGTGCCCGTCTGTTGTGTGACTCTGGTAACTAGAGATCCCTCAGACCCTTTTAGT
CAGTGTGGAAAATCTCTAGCAGTACGTATAGTAGTTCATGTCATCTTATTATTCAGTATTTATAACTTGC
AAAGAAATGAATATCAGAGAGTGAGAGGAACTTGTTTATTGCAGCTTATAATGGTTACAAATAAAGCAAT
AGCATCACAAATTTCACAAATAAAGCATTTTTTTCACTGCATTCTAGTTGTGGTTTGTCCAAACTCATCA
ATGTATCTTATCATGTCTGGCTCTAGCTATCCCGCCCCTAACTCCGCCCATCCCGCCCCTAACTCCGCCC
AGTTCCGCCCATTCTCCGCCCCATGGCTGACTAATTTTTTTTATTTATGCAGAGGCCGAGGCCGCCTCGG
CCTCTGAGCTATTCCAGAAGTAGTGAGGAGGCTTTTTTGGAGGCCTAGGGACGTACCCAATTCGCCCTAT
AGTGAGTCGTATTACGCGCGCTCACTGGCCGTCGTTTTACAACGTCGTGACTGGGAAAACCCTGGCGTTA
CCCAACTTAATCGCCTTGCAGCACATCCCCCTTTCGCCAGCTGGCGTAATAGCGAAGAGGCCCGCACCGA
TCGCCCTTCCCAACAGTTGCGCAGCCTGAATGGCGAATGGG
[124 nt withheld, positions 3892-4015]
C
[91 nt withheld, positions 4017-4107]
A
[49 nt withheld, positions 4109-4157]
CCTTTGACGTTGGAGTCCACGTTCTTT
[37 nt withheld, positions 4185-4221]
ACCCTATCTCGGTCTATTCTTTTGATTTATAAGGGATTTTGCCGATTTCGGCCTATTGGTTAAAAAATGA
GCTGATTTAACAAAAATTTAACGCGAATTTTAACAAAATATTAACGCTTACAATTTAGGTGGCACTTTTC
GGGGAAATGTGCGCGGAACCCCTATTTGTTTATTTTTCTAAATACATTCAAATATGTATCCGCTCATGAG
ACAATAACCCTGATAAATGCTTCAATAATATTGAAAAAGGAAGAGTATGAGTATTCAACATTTCCGTGTC
GCCCTTATTCCCTTTTTTGCGGCATTTTGCCTTCCTGTTTTTGCTCACCCAGAAACGCTGGTGAAAGTAA
AAGATGCTGAAGATCAGTTGGGTGCACGAGTGGGTTACATCGAACTGGATCTCAACAGCGGTAAGATCCT
TGAGAGTTTTCGCCCCGAAGAACGTTTTCCAATGATGAGCACTTTTAAAGTTCTGCTATGTGGCGCGGTA
TTATCCCGTATTGACGCCGGGCAAGAGCAACTCGGTCGCCGCATACACTATTCTCAGAATGACTTGGTTG
AGTACTCACCAGTCACAGAAAAGCATCTTACGGATGGCATGACAGTAAGAGAATTATGCAGTGCTGCCAT
AACCATGAGTGATAACACTGCGGCCAACTTACTTCTGACAACGATCGGAGGACCGAAGGAGCTAACCGCT
TTTTTGCACAACATGGGGGATCATGTAACTCGCCTTGATCGTTGGGAACCGGAGCTGAATGAAGCCATAC
CAAACGACGAGCGTGACACCACGATGCCTGTAGCAATGGCAACAACGTTGCGCAAACTATTAACTGGCGA
ACTACTTACTCTAGCTTCCCGGCAACAATTAATAGACTGGATGGAGGCGGATAAAGTTGCAGGACCACTT
CTGCGCTCGGCCCTTCCGGCTGGCTGGTTTATTGCTGATAAATCTGGAGCCGGTGAGCGTGGGTCTCGCG
GTATCATTGCAGCACTGGGGCCAGATGGTAAGCCCTCCCGTATCGTAGTTATCTACACGACGGGGAGTCA
GGCAACTATGGATGAACGAAATAGACAGATCGCTGAGATAGGTGCCTCACTGATTAAGCATTGGTAACTG
TCAGACCAAGTTTACTCATATATACTTTAGATTGATTTAAAACTTCATTTTTAATTTAAAAGGATCTAGG
TGAAGATCCTTTTTGATAATCTCATGACCAAAATCCCTTAACGTGAGTTTTCGTTCCACTGAGCGTCAGA
CCCCGTAGAAAAGATCAAAGGATCTTCTTGAGATCCTTTTTTTCTGCGCGTAATCTGCTGCTTGCAAACA
AAAAAACCACCGCTACCAGCGGTGGTTTGTTTGCCGGATCAAGAGCTACCAACTCTTTTTCCGAAGGTAA
CTGGCTTCAGCAGAGCGCAGATACCAAATACTGTTCTTCTAGTGTAGCCGTAGTTAGGCCACCACTTCAA
GAACTCTGTAGCACCGCCTACATACCTCGCTCTGCTAATCCTGTTACCAGTGGCTGCTGCCAGTGGCGAT
AAGTCGTGTCTTACCGGGTTGGACTCAAGACGATAGTTACCGGATAAGGCGCAGCGGTCGGGCTGAACGG
GGGGTTCGTGCACACAGCCCAGCTTGGAGCGAACGACCTACACCGAACTGAGATACCTACAGCGTGAGCT
ATGAGAAAGCGCCACGCTTCCCGAAGGGAGAAAGGCGGACAGGTATCCGGTAAGCGGCAGGGTCGGAACA
GGAGAGCGCACGAGGGAGCTTCCAGGGGGAAACGCCTGGTATCTTTATAGTCCTGTCGGGTTTCGCCACC
TCTGACTTGAGCGTCGATTTTTGTGATGCTCGTCAGGGGGGCGGAGCCTATGGAAAAACGCCAGCAACGC
GGCCTTTTTACGGTTCCTGGCCTTTTGCTGGCCTTTTGCTCACATGTTCTTTCCTGCGTTATCCCCTGAT
TCTGTGGATAACCGTATTACCGCCTTTGAGTGAGCTGATACCGCTCGCCGCAGCCGAACGACCGAGCGCA
GCGAGTCAGTGAGCGAGGAAGCGGAAGAGCGCCCAATACGCAAACCGCCTCTCCCCGCGCGTTGGCCGAT
TCATTAATGCAGCTGGCACGACAGGTTTCCCGACTGGAAAGCGGGCAGTGAGCGCAACGCAATTAATGTG
AGTTAGCTCACTCATTAGGCACCCCAGGCTTTACACTTTATGCTTCCGGCTCGTATGTTGTGTGGAATTG
TGAGCGGATAACAATTTCACACAGGAAACAGCTATGACCATGATTACGCCAAGCGCGCAATTAACCCTCA
CTAAAGGGAACAAAAGCTGGAGCTGCAAGCTTAATGTAGTCTTATGCAATACTCTTGTAGTCTTGCAACA
TGGTAACGATGAGTTAGCAACATGCCTTACAAGGAGAGAAAAAGCACCGTGCATGCCGATTGGTGGAAGT
AAGGTGGTACGATCGTGCCTTATTAGGAAGGCAACAGACGGGTCTGACATGGATTGGACGAACCACTGAA
TTGCCGCATTGCAGAGATATTGTATTTAAGTGCCTAGCTCGATACATAAACGGGTCTCTCTGGTTAGACC
AGATCTGAGCCTGGGAGCTCTCTGGCTAACTAGGGAACCCACTGCTTAAGCCTCAATAAAGCTTGCCTTG
AGTGCTTCAAGTAGTGTGTGCCCGTCTGTTGTGTGACTCTGGTAACTAGAGATCCCTCAGACCCTTTTAG
TCAGTGTGGAAAATCTCTAGCAGTGGCGCCCGAACAGGGACTTGAAAGCGAAAGGGAAACCAGAGGAGCT
CTCTCGACGCAGGACTCGGCTTGCTGAAGCGCGCACGGCAAGAGGCGAGGGGCGGCGACTGGTGAGTACG
CCAAAAATTTTGACTAGCGGAGGCTAGAAGGAGAGAGATGGGTGCGAGAGCGTCAGTATTAAGCGGGGGA
GAATTAGATCGCGATGGGAAAAAATTCGGTTAAGGCCAGGGGGAAAGAAAAAATATAAATTAAAACATAT
AGTATGGGCAAGCAGGGAGCTAGAACGATTCGCAGTTAATCCTGGCCTGTTAGAAACATCAGAAGGCTGT
AGACAAATACTGGGACAGCTACAACCATCCCTTCAGACAGGATCAGAAGAACTTAGATCATTATATAATA
CAGTAGCAACCCTCTATTGTGTGCATCAAAGGATAGAGATAAAAGACACCAAGGAAGCTTTAGACAAGAT
AGAGGAAGAGCAAAACAAAAGTAAGACCACCGCACAGCAAGCGGCCGCTGATCTTCAGACCTGGAGGAGG
AGATATGAGGGACAATTGGAGAAGTGAATTATATAAATATAAAGTAGTAAAAATTGAACCATTAGGAGTA
GCACCCACCAAGGCAAAGAGAAGAGTGGTGCAGAGAGAAAAAAGAGCAGTGGGAATAGGAGCTTTGTTCC
TTGGGTTCTTGGGAGCAGCAGGAAGCACTATGGGCGCAGCGTCAATGACGCTGACGGTACAGGCCAGACA
ATTATTGTCTGGTATAGTGCAGCAGCAGAACAATTTGCTGAGGGCTATTGAGGCGCAACAGCATCTGTTG
CAACTCACAGTCTGGGGCATCAAGCAGCTCCAGGCAAGAATCCTGGCTGTGGAAAGATACCTAAAGGATC
AACAGCTCCTGGGGATTTGGGGTTGCTCTGGAAAACTCATTTGCACCACTGCTGTGCCTTGGAATGCTAG
TTGGAGTAATAAATCTCTGGAACAGATTTGGAATCACACGACCTGGATGGAGTGGGACAGAGAAATTAAC
AATTACACAAGCTTAATACACTCCTTAATTGAAGAATCGCAAAACCAGCAAGAAAAGAATGAACAAGAAT
TATTGGAATTAGATAAATGGGCAAGTTTGTGGAATTGGTTTAACATAACAAATTGGCTGTGGTATATAAA
ATTATTCATAATGATAGTAGGAGGCTTGGTAGGTTTAAGAATAGTTTTTGCTGTACTTTCTATAGTGAAT
AGAGTTAGGCAGGGATATTCACCATTATCGTTTCAGACCCACCTCCCAACCCCGAGGGGACCCTTGCGCC
TTTTCCAAGGCAGCCCTGGGTTTGCGCAGGGACGCGGCTGCTCTGGGCGTGGTTCCGGGAAACGCAGCGG
CGCCGACCCTGGGTCTCGCACATTCTTCACGTCCGTTCGCAGCGTCACCCGGATCTTCGCCGCTACCCTT
GTGGGCCCCCCGGCGACGCTTCCTGCTCCGCCCCTAAGTCGGGAAGGTTCCTTGCGGTTCGCGGCGTGCC
GGACGTGACAAACGGAAGCCGCACGTCTCACTAGTACCCTCGCAGACGGACAGCGCCAGGGAGCAATGGC
AGCGCGCCGACCGCGATGGGCTGTGGCCAATAGCGGCTGCTCAGCAGGGCGCGCCGAGAGCAGCGGCCGG
GAAGGGGCGGTGCGGGAGGCGGGGTGTGGGGCGGTAGTGTGGGCCCTGTTCCTGCCCGCGCGGTGTTCCG
CATTCTGCAAGCCTCCGGAGCGCACGTCGGCAGTCGGCTCCCTCGTTGACCGAATCACCGACCTCTCTCC
CCAGGGGGTACCCAGCTGTCTAGAGAATTCTAGATCTTGAGACAAATGGCAGTATTCATCCACAATTTTA
AAAGAAAAGGGGGGATTGGGGGGTACAGTGCAGGGGAAAGAATAGTAGACATAATAGCAACAGACATACA
AACTAAAGAATTACAAAAACAAATTACAAAAATTCAAAATTTTCGGGTTTATTACAGGGACAGCAGAGAT
CCACTTTGGCGCCGGCTCGAGGGGG
Features (pLannotate 1.2.2; 32 found; start..end, strand, type, name):
     65..368     +  enhancer       CMV enhancer: human cytomegalovirus immediate early enhancer
    369..572     +  promoter       CMV promoter: human cytomegalovirus (CMV) immediate early promoter
    595..619     +  protein_bind   attB1: mutant version of attB; recombination site for the Gateway® BP reaction BP Clonase™
    751..996     +  CDS            bsr (fragment): BSR_BACCE - Experimental evidence at protein level: Swiss-Prot protein existence level 1. Catalyzes the deamination of the cytosine moiety of the antibiotics blasticidin S, cytomycin and acetylblasticidin S. From Bacillus cereus.
   1015..1039    -  protein_bind   attB2: mutant version of attB; recombination site for the Gateway® BP reaction BP Clonase™
   1041..1082    +  CDS            V5 tag: epitope tag from simian virus 5
   1121..1681    +  misc_feature   IRES: internal ribosome entry site (IRES) of the encephalomyocarditis virus (EMCV)
   1684..2391    +  CDS            mCherry: mCherry is a basic (constitutively fluorescent) red fluorescent protein published in 2004, derived from Discosoma sp.. It is reported to be a very rapidly-maturing monomer with low acid sensitivity.
   2418..3006    +  misc_feature   WPRE: woodchuck hepatitis virus posttranscriptional regulatory element
   3057..3076    +  misc_feature   cPPT/CTS (fragment): central polypurine tract and central termination sequence of HIV-1
   3078..3311    +  LTR            3' LTR (ΔU3): self-inactivating 3' long terminal repeat (LTR) from HIV-1
   3389..3510    +  polyA_signal   SV40 poly(A) signal: SV40 polyadenylation signal
   3550..3685    +  rep_origin     SV40 ori: SV40 origin of replication
   3706..3724    -  promoter       T7 promoter: promoter for bacteriophage T7 RNA polymerase
   3732..3887    +  CDS            lacZα (fragment): LacZα fragment of β-galactosidase; lacZ fragment
   3892..4320    +  rep_origin     f1 ori (sequence partly withheld): f1 bacteriophage origin of replication; arrow indicates direction of (+) strand synthesis
   4373..4477    +  promoter       AmpR promoter: bla
   4478..5338    +  CDS            AmpR: β-lactamase; bla; confers resistance to ampicillin, carbenicillin, and related antibiotics
   5509..6097    +  rep_origin     ori: high-copy-number ColE1/pMB1/pBR322/pUC origin of replication
   6280..6372    +  CDS            lacI (fragment): lac repressor; lacI; The lac repressor binds to the lac operator to inhibit transcription in E. coli. This inhibition can be relieved by adding lactose or isopropyl-β-D-thiogalactopyranoside (IPTG).
   6385..6406    +  protein_bind   CAP binding site: CAP binding activates transcription in the presence of cAMP. E. coli catabolite activator protein
   6421..6451    +  promoter       lac promoter: promoter for the E. coli lac operon
   6459..6475    +  protein_bind   lac operator: The lac repressor binds to the lac operator to inhibit transcription in E. coli. This inhibition can be relieved by adding lactose or isopropyl-β-D-thiogalactopyranoside (IPTG). lac repressor encoded by lacI
   6520..6538    +  promoter       T3 promoter: promoter for bacteriophage T3 RNA polymerase
   6566..6792    +  promoter       RSV promoter: Rous sarcoma virus enhancer/promoter
   6793..6973    +  LTR            5' LTR (truncated): truncated 5' long terminal repeat (LTR) from HIV-1
   7020..7145    +  misc_feature   HIV-1 Ψ: packaging signal of human immunodeficiency virus type 1
   7129..7492    +  CDS            HIV-1 gag (fragment): gag protein from human immunodeficiency virus 1; gag
   7638..7871    +  misc_feature   RRE: The Rev response element (RRE) of HIV-1 allows for Rev-dependent mRNA export from the nucleus to the cytoplasm.
   8248..8274    +  CDS            Rev (fragment): human immunodeficiency virus 1 (HIV-1) Rev protein; rev; enhances nuclear export of unspliced and incompletely spliced viral mRNAs
   8275..8775    +  promoter       hPGK promoter: human phosphoglycerate kinase 1 promoter
   8837..8954    +  misc_feature   cPPT/CTS: central polypurine tract and central termination sequence of HIV-1
