[The description below was written by a language model from this plasmid's Addgene catalogue record and pLannotate feature annotations shown in this document.]
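Description:
pAC10087_pLX-NpuDnaE(C)-Blast(59-140)-IRES-mCherry is a 9,006 bp third-generation-style, self-inactivating lentiviral expression plasmid built by Gateway recombination into the pLX-DEST-IRES-mCherry destination backbone. It is propagated in E. coli through a high-copy ColE1/pUC origin with ampicillin resistance (bla), and also carries an f1 origin plus residual lac/T3/T7 cloning-vector elements. The viral portion consists of an RSV promoter-driven truncated HIV-1 5' LTR, the Ψ packaging signal with a gag fragment, the RRE, a cPPT/CTS, a WPRE and a ΔU3 3' LTR followed by an SV40 poly(A) signal and SV40 origin. These parts allow the genome to be packaged when helper functions are supplied in trans and integrated into mammalian target cells without regenerating an active LTR promoter.

The payload is a bicistronic cassette driven by the CMV enhancer/promoter. Between attB1 and attB2 lies a synthetic open reading frame fusing the C-terminal half of the Npu DnaE split intein to residues 59–140 of blasticidin S deaminase. The annotation detects only the bsr fragment, with the unannotated stretch upstream presumably holding the intein portion. A V5 tag is annotated just after attB2, although the record does not say whether it is translated in frame. An EMCV IRES then directs translation of mCherry from the same transcript, marking transduced cells with red fluorescence. An hPGK promoter is also annotated upstream of the cPPT and CMV elements, but its role is not stated.

This construct is one half of a split selectable marker system. On its own the fragment should not confer blasticidin resistance. When co-delivered with a partner vector carrying the complementary N-terminal fragment fused to the N-intein, protein trans-splicing would reconstitute the functional enzyme, so a single drug selects for cells carrying both transgenes.
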