Addgene plasmid #122807: pAC10087_pLX-NpuDnaE(C)-Blast(59-140)-IRES-mCherry
Purpose: Plasmid 87:Lentiviral vector encoding NpuDnaE(C)-Blast(59-140)and mCherry
Depositing lab: Albert Cheng. Publication: Split Selectable Markers. Jillette N, Du M, Cheng AW. bioRxiv 452979 10.1101/452979.
Backbone
  Vector backbone: pAC10096_pLX-DEST-IRES-mCherry (Addgene# 122816)
  Vector type: Mammalian Expression, Lentiviral
  Selectable markers: NpuDnaE(C)-Blast(59-140)
Growth in bacteria
  Bacterial resistance: Ampicillin, 100 μg/mL
  Growth temperature: 30°C
  Growth strain: NEB Stable
  Copy number: Unknown
Gene/Insert
  Gene/Insert name: NpuDnaE(C)-Blast(59-140)
  Species: Synthetic
  Cloning method: Gateway Cloning
  Sequencing primers: 5′ CMV-Forward; 3′ IRES-R
Terms and licenses: Academic/Nonprofit Terms; Industry Terms: Not Available to Industry
Depositor comments: Please visit https://www.biorxiv.org/content/10.1101/452979v2 for BioRxiv preprint.
How to cite: pAC10087_pLX-NpuDnaE(C)-Blast(59-140)-IRES-mCherry was a gift from Albert Cheng (Addgene plasmid # 122807)
